>Addgene plasmid #143158 | TFORF1821 | addgene full sequence | sequence record 397846 | Addgene NGS Result
TTAATGTAGTCTTATGCAATACTCTTGTAGTCTTGCAACATGGTAACGATGAGTTAGCAACATGCCTTAC
AAGGAGAGAAAAAGCACCGTGCATGCCGATTGGTGGAAGTAAGGTGGTACGATCGTGCCTTATTAGGAAG
GCAACAGACGGGTCTGACATGGATTGGACGAACCACTGAATTGCCGCATTGCAGAGATATTGTATTTAAG
TGCCTAGCTCGATACATAAACGGGTCTCTCTGGTTAGACCAGATCTGAGCCTGGGAGCTCTCTGGCTAAC
TAGGGAACCCACTGCTTAAGCCTCAATAAAGCTTGCCTTGAGTGCTTCAAGTAGTGTGTGCCCGTCTGTT
GTGTGACTCTGGTAACTAGAGATCCCTCAGACCCTTTTAGTCAGTGTGGAAAATCTCTAGCAGTGGCGCC
CGAACAGGGACTTGAAAGCGAAAGGGAAACCAGAGGAGCTCTCTCGACGCAGGACTCGGCTTGCTGAAGC
GCGCACGGCAAGAGGCGAGGGGCGGCGACTGGTGAGTACGCCAAAAATTTTGACTAGCGGAGGCTAGAAG
GAGAGAGATGGGTGCGAGAGCGTCAGTATTAAGCGGGGGAGAATTAGATCGCGATGGGAAAAAATTCGGT
TAAGGCCAGGGGGAAAGAAAAAATATAAATTAAAACATATAGTATGGGCAAGCAGGGAGCTAGAACGATT
CGCAGTTAATCCTGGCCTGTTAGAAACATCAGAAGGCTGTAGACAAATACTGGGACAGCTACAACCATCC
CTTCAGACAGGATCAGAAGAACTTAGATCATTATATAATACAGTAGCAACCCTCTATTGTGTGCATCAAA
GGATAGAGATAAAAGACACCAAGGAAGCTTTAGACAAGATAGAGGAAGAGCAAAACAAAAGTAAGACCAC
CGCACAGCAAGCGGCCGCTGATCTTCAGACCTGGAGGAGGAGATATGAGGGACAATTGGAGAAGTGAATT
ATATAAATATAAAGTAGTAAAAATTGAACCATTAGGAGTAGCACCCACCAAGGCAAAGAGAAGAGTGGTG
CAGAGAGAAAAAAGAGCAGTGGGAATAGGAGCTTTGTTCCTTGGGTTCTTGGGAGCAGCAGGAAGCACTA
TGGGCGCAGCGTCAATGACGCTGACGGTACAGGCCAGACAATTATTGTCTGGTATAGTGCAGCAGCAGAA
CAATTTGCTGAGGGCTATTGAGGCGCAACAGCATCTGTTGCAACTCACAGTCTGGGGCATCAAGCAGCTC
CAGGCAAGAATCCTGGCTGTGGAAAGATACCTAAAGGATCAACAGCTCCTGGGGATTTGGGGTTGCTCTG
GAAAACTCATTTGCACCACTGCTGTGCCTTGGAATGCTAGTTGGAGTAATAAATCTCTGGAACAGATTTG
GAATCACACGACCTGGATGGAGTGGGACAGAGAAATTAACAATTACACAAGCTTAATACACTCCTTAATT
GAAGAATCGCAAAACCAGCAAGAAAAGAATGAACAAGAATTATTGGAATTAGATAAATGGGCAAGTTTGT
GGAATTGGTTTAACATAACAAATTGGCTGTGGTATATAAAATTATTCATAATGATAGTAGGAGGCTTGGT
AGGTTTAAGAATAGTTTTTGCTGTACTTTCTATAGTGAATAGAGTTAGGCAGGGATATTCACCATTATCG
TTTCAGACCCACCTCCCAACCCCGAGGGGACCCATGCATTGCATCTCAATTAGTCAGCAACCAGGTGTGG
AAAGTCCCCAGGCTCCCCAGCAGGCAGAAGTATGCAAAGCATGCGTCTCAATTAGTCAGCAACCATAGTC
CCGCCCCTAACTCCGCCCATCCCGCCCCTAACTCCGCCCAGTTCCGCCCATTCTCCGCCCCATGGCTGAC
TAATTTTTTTTATTTATGCAGAGGCCGAGGCCGCCTCGGCCTCTGAGCTATTCCAGAAGTAGTGAGGAGG
CTTTTTTGGAGGCCTAGGCTTTTGCAAAAAGCTTTCTAGAGGTACCACCGGAGCTTACCATGACCGAGTA
CAAGCCCACGGTGCGCCTCGCCACCCGCGACGACGTCCCCAGGGCCGTACGCACCCTCGCCGCCGCGTTC
GCCGACTACCCCGCCACGCGCCACACCGTCGATCCGGACCGCCACATCGAGCGGGTCACCGAGCTGCAAG
AACTCTTCCTCACGCGCGTCGGGCTCGACATCGGCAAGGTGTGGGTCGCGGACGACGGCGCCGCCGTGGC
GGTCTGGACCACGCCGGAGAGCGTCGAAGCGGGGGCGGTGTTCGCCGAGATCGGCCCGCGCATGGCCGAG
TTGAGCGGTTCCCGGCTGGCCGCGCAGCAACAGATGGAAGGCCTCCTGGCGCCGCACCGGCCCAAGGAGC
CCGCGTGGTTCCTGGCCACCGTCGGCGTCTCGCCCGACCACCAGGGCAAGGGTCTGGGCAGCGCCGTCGT
GCTCCCCGGAGTGGAGGCGGCCGAGCGCGCCGGGGTGCCCGCCTTCCTGGAGACCTCCGCGCCCCGCAAC
CTCCCCTTCTACGAGCGGCTCGGCTTCACCGTCACCGCCGACGTCGAGGTGCCCGAAGGACCGCGCACCT
GGTGCATGACCCGCAAGCCCGGTGCCAGTTAACGAATTCTAGATCTTGAGACAAATGGCAGTATTCATCC
ACAATTTTAAAAGAAAAGGGGGGATTGGGGGGTACAGTGCAGGGGAAAGAATAGTAGACATAATAGCAAC
AGACATACAAACTAAAGAATTACAAAAACAAATTACAAAAATTCAAAATTTTCGGGTTTATTACAGGGAC
AGCAGAGATCCACTTTGGCGCCGGCTCGAGGCCTGCAGGTGCAAAGATGGATAAAGTTTTAAACAGAGAG
GAATCTTTGCAGCTAATGGACCTTCTAGGTCTTGAAAGGAGTGGGAATTGGCTCCGGTGCCCGTCAGTGG
GCAGAGCGCACATCGCCCACAGTCCCCGAGAAGTTGGGGGGAGGGGTCGGCAATTGAACCGGTGCCTAGA
GAAGGTGGCGCGGGGTAAACTGGGAAAGTGATGTCGTGTACTGGCTCCGCCTTTTTCCCGAGGGTGGGGG
AGAACCGTATATAAGTGCAGTAGTCGCCGTGAACGTTCTTTTTCGCAACGGGTTTGCCGCCAGAACACAG
GTAAGTGCCGTGTGTGGTTCCCGCGGGCCTGGCCTCTTTACGGGTTATGGCCCTTGCGTGCCTTGAATTA
CTTCCACCTGGCTGCAGTACGTGATTCTTGATCCCGAGCTTCGGGTTGGAAGTGGGTGGGAGAGTTCGAG
GCCTTGCGCTTAAGGAGCCCCTTCGCCTCGTGCTTGAGTTGAGGCCTGGCCTGGGCGCTGGGGCCGCCGC
GTGCGAATCTGGTGGCACCTTCGCGCCTGTCTCGCTGCTTTCGATAAGTCTCTAGCCATTTAAAATTTTT
GATGACCTGCTGCGACGCTTTTTTTCTGGCAAGATAGTCTTGTAAATGCGGGCCAAGATCTGCACACTGG
TATTTCGGTTTTTGGGGCCGCGGGCGGCGACGGGGCCCGTGCGTCCCAGCGCACATGTTCGGCGAGGCGG
GGCCTGCGAGCGCGGCCACCGAGAATCGGACGGGGGTAGTCTCAAGCTGGCCGGCCTGCTCTGGTGCCTG
GCCTCGCGCCGCCGTGTATCGCCCCGCCCTGGGCGGCAAGGCTGGCCCGGTCGGCACCAGTTGCGTGAGC
GGAAAGATGGCCGCTTCCCGGCCCTGCTGCAGGGAGCTCAAAATGGAGGACGCGGCGCTCGGGAGAGCGG
GCGGGTGAGTCACCCACACAAAGGAAAAGGGCCTTTCCGTCCTCAGCCGTCGCTTCATGTGACTCCACGG
AGTACCGGGCGCCGTCCAGGCACCTCGATTAGTTCTCGAGCTTTTGGAGTACGTCGTCTTTAGGTTGGGG
GGAGGGGTTTTATGCGATGGAGTTTCCCCACACTGAGTGGGTGGAGACTGAAGTTAGGCCAGCTTGGCAC
TTGATGTAATTCTCCTTGGAATTTGCCCTTTTTGAGTTTGGATCTTGGTTCATTCTCAAGCCTCAGACAG
TGGTTCAAAGTTTTTTTCTTCCATTTCAGGTGTCGTGAGGCTAGCACCGCCACCATGGGACCACTGACAT
TTATGGATGTGGCCATAGAGTTCTCTTTGGAGGAGTGGCAGTGCCTGGACACTGCACAGCGGAATGTATA
TAGGCATGTGATGTTAGAGAACTACAGAAACCTGGTTTTCTTGGCTGTAGCATTTACCTTTGATCTCAGT
GGACTCAACATTTTGTCATTCCAAAGTATCCTGCCATTTGTTTCAGCACTTTATGTCATGGGAAACAGAA
ACCAGTGTCTGCAAAAGCACCTAGAAGCCAGAAATAAAGATCTCTGTGTTCTCGTTTTGCCCAAGACCTT
TGGCTAGTAATGAACTAGTCCGTAACTTGAAAGTATTTCGATTTCTTGGCTTTATATATCTTGTGGAAAG
GACGAAGGCACATATCGGCGTTTAGATATACGCGTTAAGTCGACAATCAACCTCTGGATTACAAAATTTG
TGAAAGATTGACTGGTATTCTTAACTATGTTGCTCCTTTTACGCTATGTGGATACGCTGCTTTAATGCCT
TTGTATCATGCTATTGCTTCCCGTATGGCTTTCATTTTCTCCTCCTTGTATAAATCCTGGTTGCTGTCTC
TTTATGAGGAGTTGTGGCCCGTTGTCAGGCAACGTGGCGTGGTGTGCACTGTGTTTGCTGACGCAACCCC
CACTGGTTGGGGCATTGCCACCACCTGTCAGCTCCTTTCCGGGACTTTCGCTTTCCCCCTCCCTATTGCC
ACGGCGGAACTCATCGCCGCCTGCCTTGCCCGCTGCTGGACAGGGGCTCGGCTGTTGGGCACTGACAATT
CCGTGGTGTTGTCGGGGAAATCATCGTCCTTTCCTTGGCTGCTCGCCTGTGTTGCCACCTGGATTCTGCG
CGGGACGTCCTTCTGCTACGTCCCTTCGGCCCTCAATCCAGCGGACCTTCCTTCCCGCGGCCTGCTGCCG
GCTCTGCGGCCTCTTCCGCGTCTTCGCCTTCGCCCTCAGACGAGTCGGATCTCCCTTTGGGCCGCCTCCC
CGCGTCGACTTTAAGACCAATGACTTACAAGGCAGCTGTAGATCTTAGCCACTTTTTAAAAGAAAAGGGG
GGACTGGAAGGGCTAATTCACTCCCAACGAAGACAAGATCTGCTTTTTGCTTGTACTGGGTCTCTCTGGT
TAGACCAGATCTGAGCCTGGGAGCTCTCTGGCTAACTAGGGAACCCACTGCTTAAGCCTCAATAAAGCTT
GCCTTGAGTGCTTCAAGTAGTGTGTGCCCGTCTGTTGTGTGACTCTGGTAACTAGAGATCCCTCAGACCC
TTTTAGTCAGTGTGGAAAATCTCTAGCAGTACGTATAGTAGTTCATGTCATCTTATTATTCAGTATTTAT
AACTTGCAAAGAAATGAATATCAGAGAGTGAGAGGAACTTGTTTATTGCAGCTTATAATGGTTACAAATA
AAGCAATAGCATCACAAATTTCACAAATAAAGCATTTTTTTCACTGCATTCTAGTTGTGGTTTGTCCAAA
CTCATCAATGTATCTTATCATGTCTGGCTCTAGCTATCCCGCCCCTAACTCCGCCCATCCCGCCCCTAAC
TCCGCCCAGTTCCGCCCATTCTCCGCCCCATGGCTGACTAATTTTTTTTATTTATGCAGAGGCCGAGGCC
GCCTCGGCCTCTGAGCTATTCCAGAAGTAGTGAGGAGGCTTTTTTGGAGGCCTAGGGACGTACCCAATTC
GCCCTATAGTGAGTCGTATTACGCGCGCTCACTGGCCGTCGTTTTACAACGTCGTGACTGGGAAAACCCT
GGCGTTACCCAACTTAATCGCCTTGCAGCACATCCCCCTTTCGCCAGCTGGCGTAATAGCGAAGAGGCCC
GCACCGATCGCCCTTCCCAACAGTTGCGCAGCCTGAATGGCGAATGGG
[124 nt withheld, positions 5999-6122]
C
[91 nt withheld, positions 6124-6214]
A
[49 nt withheld, positions 6216-6264]
CCTTTGACGTTGGAGTCCACGTTCTTT
[37 nt withheld, positions 6292-6328]
ACCCTATCTCGGTCTATTCTTTTGATTTATAAGGGATTTTGCCGATTTCGGCCTATTGGTTAAAAAATGA
GCTGATTTAACAAAAATTTAACGCGAATTTTAACAAAATATTAACGCTTACAATTTAGGTGGCACTTTTC
GGGGAAATGTGCGCGGAACCCCTATTTGTTTATTTTTCTAAATACATTCAAATATGTATCCGCTCATGAG
ACAATAACCCTGATAAATGCTTCAATAATATTGAAAAAGGAAGAGTATGAGTATTCAACATTTCCGTGTC
GCCCTTATTCCCTTTTTTGCGGCATTTTGCCTTCCTGTTTTTGCTCACCCAGAAACGCTGGTGAAAGTAA
AAGATGCTGAAGATCAGTTGGGTGCACGAGTGGGTTACATCGAACTGGATCTCAACAGCGGTAAGATCCT
TGAGAGTTTTCGCCCCGAAGAACGTTTTCCAATGATGAGCACTTTTAAAGTTCTGCTATGTGGCGCGGTA
TTATCCCGTATTGACGCCGGGCAAGAGCAACTCGGTCGCCGCATACACTATTCTCAGAATGACTTGGTTG
AGTACTCACCAGTCACAGAAAAGCATCTTACGGATGGCATGACAGTAAGAGAATTATGCAGTGCTGCCAT
AACCATGAGTGATAACACTGCGGCCAACTTACTTCTGACAACGATCGGAGGACCGAAGGAGCTAACCGCT
TTTTTGCACAACATGGGGGATCATGTAACTCGCCTTGATCGTTGGGAACCGGAGCTGAATGAAGCCATAC
CAAACGACGAGCGTGACACCACGATGCCTGTAGCAATGGCAACAACGTTGCGCAAACTATTAACTGGCGA
ACTACTTACTCTAGCTTCCCGGCAACAATTAATAGACTGGATGGAGGCGGATAAAGTTGCAGGACCACTT
CTGCGCTCGGCCCTTCCGGCTGGCTGGTTTATTGCTGATAAATCTGGAGCCGGTGAGCGTGGGTCTCGCG
GTATCATTGCAGCACTGGGGCCAGATGGTAAGCCCTCCCGTATCGTAGTTATCTACACGACGGGGAGTCA
GGCAACTATGGATGAACGAAATAGACAGATCGCTGAGATAGGTGCCTCACTGATTAAGCATTGGTAACTG
TCAGACCAAGTTTACTCATATATACTTTAGATTGATTTAAAACTTCATTTTTAATTTAAAAGGATCTAGG
TGAAGATCCTTTTTGATAATCTCATGACCAAAATCCCTTAACGTGAGTTTTCGTTCCACTGAGCGTCAGA
CCCCGTAGAAAAGATCAAAGGATCTTCTTGAGATCCTTTTTTTCTGCGCGTAATCTGCTGCTTGCAAACA
AAAAAACCACCGCTACCAGCGGTGGTTTGTTTGCCGGATCAAGAGCTACCAACTCTTTTTCCGAAGGTAA
CTGGCTTCAGCAGAGCGCAGATACCAAATACTGTTCTTCTAGTGTAGCCGTAGTTAGGCCACCACTTCAA
GAACTCTGTAGCACCGCCTACATACCTCGCTCTGCTAATCCTGTTACCAGTGGCTGCTGCCAGTGGCGAT
AAGTCGTGTCTTACCGGGTTGGACTCAAGACGATAGTTACCGGATAAGGCGCAGCGGTCGGGCTGAACGG
GGGGTTCGTGCACACAGCCCAGCTTGGAGCGAACGACCTACACCGAACTGAGATACCTACAGCGTGAGCT
ATGAGAAAGCGCCACGCTTCCCGAAGGGAGAAAGGCGGACAGGTATCCGGTAAGCGGCAGGGTCGGAACA
GGAGAGCGCACGAGGGAGCTTCCAGGGGGAAACGCCTGGTATCTTTATAGTCCTGTCGGGTTTCGCCACC
TCTGACTTGAGCGTCGATTTTTGTGATGCTCGTCAGGGGGGCGGAGCCTATGGAAAAACGCCAGCAACGC
GGCCTTTTTACGGTTCCTGGCCTTTTGCTGGCCTTTTGCTCACATGTTCTTTCCTGCGTTATCCCCTGAT
TCTGTGGATAACCGTATTACCGCCTTTGAGTGAGCTGATACCGCTCGCCGCAGCCGAACGACCGAGCGCA
GCGAGTCAGTGAGCGAGGAAGCGGAAGAGCGCCCAATACGCAAACCGCCTCTCCCCGCGCGTTGGCCGAT
TCATTAATGCAGCTGGCACGACAGGTTTCCCGACTGGAAAGCGGGCAGTGAGCGCAACGCAATTAATGTG
AGTTAGCTCACTCATTAGGCACCCCAGGCTTTACACTTTATGCTTCCGGCTCGTATGTTGTGTGGAATTG
TGAGCGGATAACAATTTCACACAGGAAACAGCTATGACCATGATTACGCCAAGCGCGCAATTAACCCTCA
CTAAAGGGAACAAAAGCTGGAGCTGCAAGC
Features (pLannotate 1.2.2; 31 found; start..end, strand, type, name):
      5..231     +  promoter       RSV promoter: Rous sarcoma virus enhancer/promoter
    232..412     +  LTR            5' LTR (truncated): truncated 5' long terminal repeat (LTR) from HIV-1
    459..584     +  misc_feature   HIV-1 Ψ: packaging signal of human immunodeficiency virus type 1
    568..931     +  CDS            HIV-1 gag (fragment): gag protein from human immunodeficiency virus 1; gag
   1077..1310    +  misc_feature   RRE: The Rev response element (RRE) of HIV-1 allows for Rev-dependent mRNA export from the nucleus to the cytoplasm.
   1687..1713    +  CDS            Rev (fragment): human immunodeficiency virus 1 (HIV-1) Rev protein; rev; enhances nuclear export of unspliced and incompletely spliced viral mRNAs
   1720..1743    +  promoter       SV40 promoter (fragment): SV40 early promoter
   1744..1815    +  promoter       SV40 promoter (fragment): SV40 enhancer and early promoter
   1839..1974    +  rep_origin     SV40 ori: SV40 origin of replication
   2020..2616    +  CDS            PuroR (fragment): puromycin N-acetyltransferase; pac from Streptomyces; confers resistance to puromycin
   2665..2782    +  misc_feature   cPPT/CTS: central polypurine tract and central termination sequence of HIV-1
   2847..2913    +  CDS            small t antigen (fragment): SV40 (simian virus 40) small t antigen
   2920..4098    +  promoter       EF-1α promoter: strong constitutive promoter for human elongation factor EF-1α
   4115..4252    +  CDS            ZNF720 (fragment): ZN720_HUMAN - Experimental evidence at protein level: Swiss-Prot protein existence level 1. From Homo sapiens (Human).
   4430..4483    +  promoter       U6 promoter (fragment): RNA polymerase III promoter for human U6 snRNA
   4525..5113    +  misc_feature   WPRE: woodchuck hepatitis virus posttranscriptional regulatory element
   5164..5183    +  misc_feature   cPPT/CTS (fragment): central polypurine tract and central termination sequence of HIV-1
   5185..5418    +  LTR            3' LTR (ΔU3): self-inactivating 3' long terminal repeat (LTR) from HIV-1
   5496..5617    +  polyA_signal   SV40 poly(A) signal: SV40 polyadenylation signal
   5657..5792    +  rep_origin     SV40 ori: SV40 origin of replication
   5813..5831    -  promoter       T7 promoter: promoter for bacteriophage T7 RNA polymerase
   5839..5994    +  CDS            lacZα (fragment): LacZα fragment of β-galactosidase; lacZ fragment
   5999..6427    +  rep_origin     f1 ori (sequence partly withheld): f1 bacteriophage origin of replication; arrow indicates direction of (+) strand synthesis
   6480..6584    +  promoter       AmpR promoter: bla
   6585..7445    +  CDS            AmpR: β-lactamase; bla; confers resistance to ampicillin, carbenicillin, and related antibiotics
   7616..8204    +  rep_origin     ori: high-copy-number ColE1/pMB1/pBR322/pUC origin of replication
   8387..8479    +  CDS            lacI (fragment): lac repressor; lacI; The lac repressor binds to the lac operator to inhibit transcription in E. coli. This inhibition can be relieved by adding lactose or isopropyl-β-D-thiogalactopyranoside (IPTG).
   8492..8513    +  protein_bind   CAP binding site: CAP binding activates transcription in the presence of cAMP. E. coli catabolite activator protein
   8528..8558    +  promoter       lac promoter: promoter for the E. coli lac operon
   8566..8582    +  protein_bind   lac operator: The lac repressor binds to the lac operator to inhibit transcription in E. coli. This inhibition can be relieved by adding lactose or isopropyl-β-D-thiogalactopyranoside (IPTG). lac repressor encoded by lacI
   8627..8645    +  promoter       T3 promoter: promoter for bacteriophage T3 RNA polymerase
