[The description below was written by a language model from this plasmid's Addgene catalogue record and pLannotate feature annotations shown in this document.]
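Description:
TFORF1821 is a lentiviral mammalian expression plasmid built on the pLX_TRC317 backbone from the Broad Institute Genetic Perturbation Platform. It carries a short (about 400 bp) open reading frame of the human zinc-finger gene ZNF138, corresponding to a specific annotated transcript isoform, and belongs to a large barcoded transcription factor ORF collection. The full plasmid is about 8.7 kb. In bacteria it replicates from a high-copy ColE1/pUC origin under ampicillin selection (AmpR), and it also carries an f1 origin. The depositor notes that the plasmid can recombine, as is common for LTR-containing vectors.

The viral cassette follows a third-generation, self-inactivating design. An RSV promoter fused to a truncated HIV-1 5' LTR drives genomic RNA production in packaging cells. This is followed by the Ψ packaging signal, a gag fragment, the RRE for Rev-dependent export, a cPPT/CTS and a ΔU3 3' LTR. Within the provirus, an SV40 early promoter drives puromycin N-acetyltransferase for selecting transduced cells. Downstream, the strong constitutive EF-1α promoter drives the ZNF138 ORF, with a WPRE to enhance transcript stability and expression.

The automated annotation labels the start of the insert as a ZNF720 fragment. This most likely reflects homology among KRAB zinc-finger family members rather than a different insert. The 24-bp barcode described in the record is not annotated, so its position cannot be stated from the feature table. The construct is intended for overexpressing the transcription factor in mammalian cells, individually or in pooled screens such as directed-differentiation screens, where the barcode identifies which ORF each cell received.
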