Addgene plasmid #143158: TFORF1821
Purpose: Lentiviral vector for overexpressing transcription factor ORFs with unique 24-bp barcodes. Barcodes facilitate identification of transcription factors in pooled screens.
Depositing lab: Feng Zhang. Depositing organization: Broad Institute. Publication: A transcription factor atlas of directed differentiation. Joung J, Ma S, Tay T, Geiger-Schuller KR, Kirchgatterer PC, Verdine VK, Guo B, Arias-Garcia MA, Allen WE, Singh A, Kuksenko O, Abudayyeh OO, Gootenberg JS, Fu Z, Macrae RK, Buenrostro JD, Regev A, Zhang F. Cell. 2023 Jan 5;186(1):209-229.e26. doi: 10.1016/j.cell.2022.11.026. PubMed 36608654.
Backbone
  Vector backbone: pLX_TRC317
  Backbone manufacturer: Broad Institute Genetic Perturbation Platform
  Backbone size w/o insert (bp): 8264
  Vector type: Mammalian Expression, Lentiviral
  Selectable markers: Puromycin
Growth in bacteria
  Bacterial resistance: Ampicillin, 100 μg/mL
  Growth temperature: 37°C
  Growth strain: NEB Stable
  Copy number: High Copy
Gene/Insert
  Gene/Insert name: ZNF138
  Species: H. sapiens (human)
  Insert size (bp): 404
  Entrez Gene: ZNF138 (a.k.a. pHZ-32)
  Promoter: EF1a
  Cloning method: Unknown
  Sequencing primers: 5′ GGGTGGAGACTGAAGTTAGGCCAG; 3′ CACATAGCGTAAAAGGAGCAACATAG
Terms and licenses: Academic/Nonprofit Terms; Industry Terms: Not Available to Industry
Depositor comments: NM_001271640,ENST00000359735 . The transcription factor ORF portion of this plasmid was synthesized by Genewiz. Please test multiple small colonies in case of plasmid recombination. To make this collection available in a timely manner, a portion of this collection was not fully sequenced by Addgene. If an Addgene verified full plasmid sequence is not available, please contact us prior to placing an order to request the full sequence.
How to cite: TFORF1821 was a gift from Feng Zhang (Addgene plasmid # 143158 ; http://n2t.net/addgene:143158 ; RRID:Addgene_143158)
