>Addgene plasmid #143158 | TFORF1821 | depositor partial sequence | sequence record 281612 | Insert
ACCGCCACCATGGGACCACTGACATTTATGGATGTGGCCATAGAGTTCTCTTTGGAGGAGTGGCAGTGCC
TGGACACTGCACAGCGGAATGTATATAGGCATGTGATGTTAGAGAACTACAGAAACCTGGTTTTCTTGGC
TGTAGCATTTACCTTTGATCTCAGTGGACTCAACATTTTGTCATTCCAAAGTATCCTGCCATTTGTTTCA
GCACTTTATGTCATGGGAAACAGAAACCAGTGTCTGCAAAAGCACCTAGAAGCCAGAAATAAAGATCTCT
GTGTTCTCGTTTTGCCCAAGACCTTTGGCTAGTAATGAACTAGTCCGTAACTTGAAAGTATTTCGATTTC
TTGGCTTTATATATCTTGTGGAAAGGACGAAGGCACATATCGGCGTTTAGATAT
