>Addgene plasmid #143158 | TFORF1821 | depositor partial sequence | sequence record 281613 | Barcode
AGGCACATATCGGCGTTTAGATAT
